>Addgene plasmid #1362 | pPS1890 | addgene partial sequence | sequence record 17401 | T7 5'-TAATACGACTCACTATAGGG-3'
CCCCGGGCTGCAGGAATTCGATATCAAGCTTATCGATACCGTCGACCTCGAGCTATGGTGAGCAAGGGCG
AGGAGCTGTTCACCGGGGTGGTGCCCATCCTGGTCGAGCTGGACGGCGACGTAAACGGCCACAGGTTCAG
CGTGTCCGGCGAGGGCGAGGGCGATGCCACCTACGGCAAGCTGACCCTGAAGTTCATCTGCACCACCGGC
AAGCTGCCCGTGCCCTGGCCCACCCTCGTGACCACCCTGACCTGGGGCGTGCAGTGCTTCAGCCGCTACC
CCGACCACATGAAGCAGCACGACTTCTTCAAGTCCGCCATGCCCGAAGGCTACGTCCAGGAGCGTACCAT
CTTCTTCAAGGACGACGGCAACTACAAGACCCGCGCCGAGGTGAAGTTCGAGGGCGACACCCTGGTGAAC
CGCATCGAGCTGAAGGGCATCGACTTCAAGGAGGACGGCAACATCCTGGGGCACAAGCTGGAGTACAACT
ACATCAGCCACAACGTCTATATCACCGCCGACAAGCAGAAGAACGGCATCAAGGCCCACTTCAAGATCCG
CCACAACATCGAGGACGGCAGCGTGCAGCTCGCCGACCACTACCAGCAGAACACCCCCATCGGCGACGGC
CCCGTGCTGCTGCCCGACAACCACTACCTGAGCACCCAGTCCGCCCTG
