[The description below was written by a language model from this plasmid's Addgene catalogue record.]
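Description:
pPS1890 (also recorded as pRS304-NLS-ECFP) is a yeast integrating vector built on the pRS304 backbone, a member of the pRS shuttle series that carries the TRP1 auxotrophic marker but no yeast origin of replication or centromere. It therefore has to recombine into the yeast genome to be stably maintained, and transformants are selected by tryptophan prototrophy. In Escherichia coli it is a high-copy plasmid selected with ampicillin.

The insert, placed between XhoI and KpnI sites that both remain intact, is listed as NLS-ECFP: the enhanced cyan fluorescent protein coding sequence, named as carrying a nuclear localisation signal. According to the depositor's comments, ECFP is followed by the NUF2 3' UTR, which would supply transcription termination and 3' end processing signals in yeast. The comments describe the plasmid as an integrating TRP1 vector for making C-terminal ECFP fusions, so that a gene fragment cloned upstream of ECFP can direct integration and tag the encoded protein at its C terminus. The record names no promoter. This would fit a tagging design in which expression comes from the fused gene's own regulatory sequences, but that arrangement is not stated explicitly. No feature table is provided, so the exact position of the NLS relative to ECFP cannot be confirmed.

The associated publication mapped interactions between nuclear transport factors and nuclear pore components in living cells. This suggests that cyan fusions made with the vector served as fluorescent partners for in vivo interaction measurements.
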