Addgene plasmid #1362: pPS1890
Depositing lab: Pamela Silver. Depositing organization: Dana-Farber Cancer Institute. Publication: Mapping interactions between nuclear transport factors in living cells reveals pathways through the nuclear pore complex. Damelin M, Silver PA. Mol Cell 2000 Jan;5(1):133-40. 10.1016/S1097-2765(00)80409-8 PubMed 10678175.
Backbone
  Vector backbone: pRS304
  Backbone size w/o insert (bp): 4271
  Vector type: Yeast Expression
  Selectable markers: TRP1
Growth in bacteria
  Bacterial resistance: Ampicillin, 100 μg/mL
  Growth temperature: 37°C
  Growth strain: DH5alpha
  Copy number: High Copy
Gene/Insert
  Gene/Insert name: NLS-ECFP (alt names: pRS304-NLS-ECFP; ECFP)
  Species: NA
  Cloning method: Restriction Enzyme; 5′ cloning site XhoI (not destroyed); 3′ cloning site KpnI (not destroyed)
  Sequencing primers: 5′ T7
Terms and licenses: Academic/Nonprofit Terms; Industry Terms: Not Available to Industry
Depositor comments: ECFP, NUF2 3' UTR, integrating vector with TRP1 marker for C-terminal ECFP fusions
How to cite: pPS1890 was a gift from Pamela Silver (Addgene plasmid # 1362 ; http://n2t.net/addgene:1362 ; RRID:Addgene_1362)
